>Addgene plasmid #17409 | Puro.let-7g.Cre | depositor full sequence | sequence record 8586 | Author sequence
GTCGACGGATCGGGAGATCTCCCGATCCCCTATGGTGCACTCTCAGTACAATCTGCTCTGATGCCGCATA
GTTAAGCCAGTATCTGCTCCCTGCTTGTGTGTTGGAGGTCGCTGAGTAGTGCGCGAGCAAAATTTAAGCT
ACAACAAGGCAAGGCTTGACCGACAATTGCATGAAGAATCTGCTTAGGGTTAGGCGTTTTGCGCTGCTTC
GCGATGTACGGGCCAGATATACGCGTTGACATTGATTATTGACTAGTTATTAATAGTAATCAATTACGGG
GTCATTAGTTCATAGCCCATATATGGAGTTCCGCGTTACATAACTTACGGTAAATGGCCCGCCTGGCTGA
CCGCCCAACGACCCCCGCCCATTGACGTCAATAATGACGTATGTTCCCATAGTAACGCCAATAGGGACTT
TCCATTGACGTCAATGGGTGGAGTATTTACGGTAAACTGCCCACTTGGCAGTACATCAAGTGTATCATAT
GCCAAGTACGCCCCCTATTGACGTCAATGACGGTAAATGGCCCGCCTGGCATTATGCCCAGTACATGACC
TTATGGGACTTTCCTACTTGGCAGTACATCTACGTATTAGTCATCGCTATTACCATGGTGATGCGGTTTT
GGCAGTACATCAATGGGCGTGGATAGCGGTTTGACTCACGGGGATTTCCAAGTCTCCACCCCATTGACGT
CAATGGGAGTTTGTTTTGGCACCAAAATCAACGGGACTTTCCAAAATGTCGTAACAACTCCGCCCCATTG
ACGCAAATGGGCGGTAGGCGTGTACGGTGGGAGGTCTATATAAGCAGCGCGTTTTGCCTGTACTGGGTCT
CTCTGGTTAGACCAGATCTGAGCCTGGGAGCTCTCTGGCTAACTAGGGAACCCACTGCTTAAGCCTCAAT
AAAGCTTGCCTTGAGTGCTTCAAGTAGTGTGTGCCCGTCTGTTGTGTGACTCTGGTAACTAGAGATCCCT
CAGACCCTTTTAGTCAGTGTGGAAAATCTCTAGCAGTGGCGCCCGAACAGGGACTTGAAAGCGAAAGGGA
AACCAGAGGAGCTCTCTCGACGCAGGACTCGGCTTGCTGAAGCGCGCACGGCAAGAGGCGAGGGGCGGCG
ACTGGTGAGTACGCCAAAAATTTTGACTAGCGGAGGCTAGAAGGAGAGAGATGGGTGCGAGAGCGTCAGT
ATTAAGCGGGGGAGAATTAGATCGCGATGGGAAAAAATTCGGTTAAGGCCAGGGGGAAAGAAAAAATATA
AATTAAAACATATAGTATGGGCAAGCAGGGAGCTAGAACGATTCGCAGTTAATCCTGGCCTGTTAGAAAC
ATCAGAAGGCTGTAGACAAATACTGGGACAGCTACAACCATCCCTTCAGACAGGATCAGAAGAACTTAGA
TCATTATATAATACAGTAGCAACCCTCTATTGTGTGCATCAAAGGATAGAGATAAAAGACACCAAGGAAG
CTTTAGACAAGATAGAGGAAGAGCAAAACAAAAGTAAGACCACCGCACAGCAAGCGGCCGGCCGCGCTGA
TCTTCAGACCTGGAGGAGGAGATATGAGGGACAATTGGAGAAGTGAATTATATAAATATAAAGTAGTAAA
AATTGAACCATTAGGAGTAGCACCCACCAAGGCAAAGAGAAGAGTGGTGCAGAGAGAAAAAAGAGCAGTG
GGAATAGGAGCTTTGTTCCTTGGGTTCTTGGGAGCAGCAGGAAGCACTATGGGCGCAGCGTCAATGACGC
TGACGGTACAGGCCAGACAATTATTGTCTGGTATAGTGCAGCAGCAGAACAATTTGCTGAGGGCTATTGA
GGCGCAACAGCATCTGTTGCAACTCACAGTCTGGGGCATCAAGCAGCTCCAGGCAAGAATCCTGGCTGTG
GAAAGATACCTAAAGGATCAACAGCTCCTGGGGATTTGGGGTTGCTCTGGAAAACTCATTTGCACCACTG
CTGTGCCTTGGAATGCTAGTTGGAGTAATAAATCTCTGGAACAGATTTGGAATCACACGACCTGGATGGA
GTGGGACAGAGAAATTAACAATTACACAAGCTTAATACACTCCTTAATTGAAGAATCGCAAAACCAGCAA
GAAAAGAATGAACAAGAATTATTGGAATTAGATAAATGGGCAAGTTTGTGGAATTGGTTTAACATAACAA
ATTGGCTGTGGTATATAAAATTATTCATAATGATAGTAGGAGGCTTGGTAGGTTTAAGAATAGTTTTTGC
TGTACTTTCTATAGTGAATAGAGTTAGGCAGGGATATTCACCATTATCGTTTCAGACCCACCTCCCAACC
CCGAGGGGACCCGACAGGCCCGAAGGAATAGAAGAAGAAGGTGGAGAGAGAGACAGAGACAGATCCATTC
GATTAGTGAACGGATCGGCACTGCGTGCGCCAATTCTGCAGACAAATGGCAGTATTCATCCACAATTTTA
AAAGAAAAGGGGGGATTGGGGGGTACAGTGCAGGGGAAAGAATAGTAGACATAATAGCAACAGACATACA
AACTAAAGAATTACAAAAACAAATTACAAAAATTCAAAATTTTCGGGTTTATTACAGGGACAGCAGAGAT
CCAGTTTGGTTAGTACCGGGCCCGCTCTAGACGGTTGATCTGGCCTCCGCGCCGGGTTTTGGCGCCTCCC
GCGGGCGCCCCCCTCCTCACGGCGAGCGCTGCCACGTCAGACGAAGGGCGCAGGAGCGTCCTGATCCTTC
CGCCCGGACGCTCAGGACAGCGGCCCGCTGCTCATAAGACTCGGCCTTAGAACCCCAGTATCAGCAGAAG
GACATTTTAGGACGGGACTTGGGTGACTCTAGGGCACTGGTTTTCTTTCCAGAGAGCGGAACAGGCGAGG
AAAAGTAGTCCCTTCTCGGCGATTCTGCGGAGGGATCTCCGTGGGGCGGTGAACGCCGATGATTATATAA
GGACGCGCCGGGTGTGGCACAGCTAGTTCCGTCGCAGCCGGGATTTGGGTCGCGGTTCTTGTTTGTGGAT
CGCTGTGATCGTCACTTGGTGAGTAGCGGGCTGCTGGGCTGGCCGGGGCTTTCGTGGCCGCCGGGCCGCT
CGGTGGGACGGAAGCGTGTGGAGAGACCGCCAAGGGCTGTAGTCTGGGTCCGCGAGCAAGGTTGCCCTGA
ACTGGGGGTTGGGGGGAGCGCAGCAAAATGGCGGCTGTTCCCGAGTCTTGAATGGAAGACGCTTGTGAGG
CGGGCTGTGAGGTCGTTGAAACAAGGTGGGGGGCATGGTGGGCGGCAAGAACCCAAGGTCTTGAGGCCTT
CGCTAATGCGGGAAAGCTCTTATTCGGGTGAGATGGGCTGGGGCACCATCTGGGGACCCTGACGTGAAGT
TTGTCACTGACTGGAGAACTCGGTTTGTCGTCTGTTGCGGGGGCGGCAGTTATGCGGTGCCGTTGGGCAG
TGCACCCGTACCTTTGGGAGCGCGCGCCCTCGTCGTGTCGTGACGTCACCCGTTCTGTTGGCTTATAATG
CAGGGTGGGGCCACCTGCCGGTAGGTGTGCGGTAGGCTTTTCTCCGTCGCAGGACGCAGGGTTCGGGCCT
AGGGTAGGCTCTCCTGAATCGACAGGCGCCGGACCTCTGGTGAGGGGAGGGATAAGTGAGGCGTCAGTTT
CTTTGGTCGGTTTTATGTACCTATCTTCTTAAGTAGCTGAAGCTCCGGTTTTGAACTATGCGCTCGGGGT
TGGCGAGTGTGTTTTGTGAAGTTTTTTAGGCACCTTTTGAAATGTAATCATTTGGGTCAATATGTAATTT
TCAGTGTTAGACTAGTAAATTGTCCGCTAAATTCTGGCCGTTTTTGGCTTTTTTGTTAGACGAAGCTAAC
GCGCTAGCAAAGAATTCATGACCGAGTACAAGCCCACGGTGCGCCTCGCCACCCGCGACGACGTCCCCAG
GGCCGTACGCACCCTCGCCGCCGCGTTCGCCGACTACCCCGCCACGCGCCACACCGTCGATCCGGACCGC
CACATCGAGCGGGTCACCGAGCTGCAAGAACTCTTCCTCACGCGCGTCGGGCTCGACATCGGCAAGGTGT
GGGTCGCGGACGACGGCGCCGCGGTGGCGGTCTGGACCACGCCGGAGAGCGTCGAAGCGGGGGCGGTGTT
CGCCGAGATCGGCCCGCGCATGGCCGAGTTGAGCGGTTCCCGGCTGGCCGCGCAGCAACAGATGGAAGGC
CTCCTGGCGCCGCACCGGCCCAAGGAGCCCGCGTGGTTCCTGGCCACCGTCGGCGTCTCGCCCGACCACC
AGGGCAAGGGTCTGGGCAGCGCCGTCGTGCTCCCCGGAGTGGAGGCGGCCGAGCGCGCCGGGGTGCCCGC
CTTCCTGGAGACCTCCGCGCCCCGCAACCTCCCCTTCTACGAGCGGCTCGGCTTCACCGTCACCGCCGAC
GTCGAGGTGCCCGAAGGACCGCGCACCTGGTGCATGACCCGCAAGCCCGGTGCCTGACTCGAGAATATAT
ATAAATGACTGGTGTATTTCTTTTGTTGGGTTGTTTTTCTAAGTGATTAAACAATTCTCCAAATATGGTA
AAGATGAGGCAAATGTGTGGCGGGTGCAGCTTTGCTGCCTGGCCTCTGCTGTGTTGATGTTGCCTTTCCT
TCCTCAAGTGCGTCCTGCAGAGCTGCTCCAGCGCTCCGTTCTCTTTTGCCTGATTCCAGGCTGAGGTAGT
AGTTTGTACAGTTTGAGGGTCTATGATACCACCCGGTACAGGAGATAACTGTACAGGCCACTGCCTTGCC
AGGAACAGTGCACCAGCTACCAAATGGGGTGGAGAAGATGGTGAAGCCCTGCTCATCTCTGGGATTCCAG
GTAATGGGAGGGGATCTCTCTTTAGGTCAGGTGAGTAGTTCCTGGCACTAGAATAACCAGAAATGCATTG
TGGTTGTCATTTGAGAGGCTTGGAGTTGTTCAGATAAACCGTTTGAAACTGTTACAGAATATATAGAAGG
GTTCCGGCCGCATTCTACCGGGTAGGGGAGGCGCTTTTCCCAAGGCAGTCTGGAGCATGCGCTTTAGCAG
CCCCGCTGGGCACTTGGCGCTACACAAGTGGCCTCTGGCCTCGCACACATTCCACATCCACCGGTAGGCG
CCAACCGGCTCCGTTCTTTGGTGGCCCCTTCGCGCCACCTTCTACTCCTCCCCTAGTCAGGAAGTTCCCC
CCCGCCCCGCAGCTCGCGTCGTGCAGGACGTGACAAATGGAAGTAGCACGTCTCACTAGTCTCGTGCAGA
TGGACAGCACCGCTGAGCAATGGAAGCGGGTAGGCCTTTGGGGCAGCGGCCAATAGCAGCTTTGCTCCTT
CGCTTTCTGGGCTCAGAGGCTGGGAAGGGGTGGGTCCGGGGGCGGGCTCAGGGGCGGGCTCAGGGGCGGG
GCGGGCGCCCGAAGGTCCTCCGGAGGCCCGGCATTCTGCACGCTTCAAAAGCGCACGTCTGCCGCGCTGT
TCTCCTCTTCCTCATCTCCGGGACCCGGGATGCCCAAGAAGAAGAGGAAGGTGTCCAATTTACTGACCGT
ACACCAAAATTTGCCTGCATTACCGGTCGATGCAACGAGTGATGAGGTTCGCAAGAACCTGATGGACATG
TTCAGGGATCGCCAGGCGTTTTCTGAGCATACCTGGAAAATGCTTCTGTCCGTTTGCCGGTCGTGGGCGG
CATGGTGCAAGTTGAATAACCGGAAATGGTTTCCCGCAGAACCTGAAGATGTTCGCGATTATCTTCTATA
TCTTCAGGCGCGCGGTCTGGCAGTAAAAACTATCCAGCAACATTTGGGCCAGCTAAACATGCTTCATCGT
CGGTCCGGGCTGCCACGACCAAGTGACAGCAATGCTGTTTCACTGGTTATGCGGCGGATCCGAAAAGAAA
ACGTTGATGCCGGTGAACGTGCAAAACAGGCTCTAGCGTTCGAACGCACTGATTTCGACCAGGTTCGTTC
ACTCATGGAAAATAGCGATCGCTGCCAGGATATACGTAATCTGGCATTTCTGGGGATTGCTTATAACACC
CTGTTACGTATAGCCGAAATTGCCAGGATCAGGGTTAAAGATATCTCACGTACTGACGGTGGGAGAATGT
TAATCCATATTGGCAGAACGAAAACGCTGGTTAGCACCGCAGGTGTAGAGAAGGCACTTAGCCTGGGGGT
AACTAAACTGGTCGAGCGATGGATTTCCGTCTCTGGTGTAGCTGATGATCCGAATAACTACCTGTTTTGC
CGGGTCAGAAAAAATGGTGTTGCCGCGCCATCTGCCACCAGCCAGCTATCAACTCGCGCCCTGGAAGGGA
TTTTTGAAGCAACTCATCGATTGATTTACGGCGCTAAGGATGACTCTGGTCAGAGATACCTGGCCTGGTC
TGGACACAGTGCCCGTGTCGGAGCCGCGCGAGATATGGCCCGCGCTGGAGTTTCAATACCGGAGATCATG
CAAGCTGGTGGCTGGACCAATGTAAATATTGTCATGAACTATATCCGTAACCTGGATAGTGAAACAGGGG
CAATGGTGCGCCTGCTGGAAGATGGCGATTAGCCATGTTTAAGGGTTCCGGTTCCACTAGGTACAATTCG
ATATCAAGCTTATCGATAATCAACCTCTGGATTACAAAATTTGTGAAAGATTGACTGGTATTCTTAACTA
TGTTGCTCCTTTTACGCTATGTGGATACGCTGCTTTAATGCCTTTGTATCATGCTATTGCTTCCCGTATG
GCTTTCATTTTCTCCTCCTTGTATAAATCCTGGTTGCTGTCTCTTTATGAGGAGTTGTGGCCCGTTGTCA
GGCAACGTGGCGTGGTGTGCACTGTGTTTGCTGACGCAACCCCCACTGGTTGGGGCATTGCCACCACCTG
TCAGCTCCTTTCCGGGACTTTCGCTTTCCCCCTCCCTATTGCCACGGCGGAACTCATCGCCGCCTGCCTT
GCCCGCTGCTGGACAGGGGCTCGGCTGTTGGGCACTGACAATTCCGTGGTGTTGTCGGGGAAATCATCGT
CCTTTCCTTGGCTGCTCGCCTGTGTTGCCACCTGGATTCTGCGCGGGACGTCCTTCTGCTACGTCCCTTC
GGCCCTCAATCCAGCGGACCTTCCTTCCCGCGGCCTGCTGCCGGCTCTGCGGCCTCTTCCGCGTCTTCGC
CTTCGCCCTCAGACGAGTCGGATCTCCCTTTGGGCCGCCTCCCCGCATCGATACCGTCGACCTCGATCGA
GACCTAGAAAAACATGGAGCAATCACAAGTAGCAATACAGCAGCTACCAATGCTGATTGTGCCTGGCTAG
AAGCACAAGAGGAGGAGGAGGTGGGTTTTCCAGTCACACCTCAGGTACCTTTAAGACCAATGACTTACAA
GGCAGCTGTAGATCTTAGCCACTTTTTAAAAGAAAAGGGGGGACTGGAAGGGCTAATTCACTCCCAACGA
AGACAAGATATCCTTGATCTGTGGATCTACCACACACAAGGCTACTTCCCTGATTGGCAGAACTACACAC
CAGGGCCAGGGATCAGATATCCACTGACCTTTGGATGGTGCTACAAGCTAGTACCAGTTGAGCAAGAGAA
GGTAGAAGAAGCCAATGAAGGAGAGAACACCCGCTTGTTACACCCTGTGAGCCTGCATGGGATGGATGAC
CCGGAGAGAGAAGTATTAGAGTGGAGGTTTGACAGCCGCCTAGCATTTCATCACATGGCCCGAGAGCTGC
ATCCGGACTGTACTGGGTCTCTCTGGTTAGACCAGATCTGAGCCTGGGAGCTCTCTGGCTAACTAGGGAA
CCCACTGCTTAAGCCTCAATAAAGCTTGCCTTGAGTGCTTCAAGTAGTGTGTGCCCGTCTGTTGTGTGAC
TCTGGTAACTAGAGATCCCTCAGACCCTTTTAGTCAGTGTGGAAAATCTCTAGCAGCATGTGAGCAAAAG
GCCAGCAAAAGGCCAGGAACCGTAAAAAGGCCGCGTTGCTGGCGTTTTTCCATAGGCTCCGCCCCCCTGA
CGAGCATCACAAAAATCGACGCTCAAGTCAGAGGTGGCGAAACCCGACAGGACTATAAAGATACCAGGCG
TTTCCCCCTGGAAGCTCCCTCGTGCGCTCTCCTGTTCCGACCCTGCCGCTTACCGGATACCTGTCCGCCT
TTCTCCCTTCGGGAAGCGTGGCGCTTTCTCATAGCTCACGCTGTAGGTATCTCAGTTCGGTGTAGGTCGT
TCGCTCCAAGCTGGGCTGTGTGCACGAACCCCCCGTTCAGCCCGACCGCTGCGCCTTATCCGGTAACTAT
CGTCTTGAGTCCAACCCGGTAAGACACGACTTATCGCCACTGGCAGCAGCCACTGGTAACAGGATTAGCA
GAGCGAGGTATGTAGGCGGTGCTACAGAGTTCTTGAAGTGGTGGCCTAACTACGGCTACACTAGAAGAAC
AGTATTTGGTATCTGCGCTCTGCTGAAGCCAGTTACCTTCGGAAAAAGAGTTGGTAGCTCTTGATCCGGC
AAACAAACCACCGCTGGTAGCGGTGGTTTTTTTGTTTGCAAGCAGCAGATTACGCGCAGAAAAAAAGGAT
CTCAAGAAGATCCTTTGATCTTTTCTACGGGGTCTGACGCTCAGTGGAACGAAAACTCACGTTAAGGGAT
TTTGGTCATGAGATTATCAAAAAGGATCTTCACCTAGATCCTTTTAAATTAAAAATGAAGTTTTAAATCA
ATCTAAAGTATATATGAGTAAACTTGGTCTGACAGTTACCAATGCTTAATCAGTGAGGCACCTATCTCAG
CGATCTGTCTATTTCGTTCATCCATAGTTGCCTGACTCCCCGTCGTGTAGATAACTACGATACGGGAGGG
CTTACCATCTGGCCCCAGTGCTGCAATGATACCGCGAGACCCACGCTCACCGGCTCCAGATTTATCAGCA
ATAAACCAGCCAGCCGGAAGGGCCGAGCGCAGAAGTGGTCCTGCAACTTTATCCGCCTCCATCCAGTCTA
TTAATTGTTGCCGGGAAGCTAGAGTAAGTAGTTCGCCAGTTAATAGTTTGCGCAACGTTGTTGCCATTGC
TACAGGCATCGTGGTGTCACGCTCGTCGTTTGGTATGGCTTCATTCAGCTCCGGTTCCCAACGATCAAGG
CGAGTTACATGATCCCCCATGTTGTGCAAAAAAGCGGTTAGCTCCTTCGGTCCTCCGATCGTTGTCAGAA
GTAAGTTGGCCGCAGTGTTATCACTCATGGTTATGGCAGCACTGCATAATTCTCTTACTGTCATGCCATC
CGTAAGATGCTTTTCTGTGACTGGTGAGTACTCAACCAAGTCATTCTGAGAATAGTGTATGCGGCGACCG
AGTTGCTCTTGCCCGGCGTCAATACGGGATAATACCGCGCCACATAGCAGAACTTTAAAAGTGCTCATCA
TTGGAAAACGTTCTTCGGGGCGAAAACTCTCAAGGATCTTACCGCTGTTGAGATCCAGTTCGATGTAACC
CACTCGTGCACCCAACTGATCTTCAGCATCTTTTACTTTCACCAGCGTTTCTGGGTGAGCAAAAACAGGA
AGGCAAAATGCCGCAAAAAAGGGAATAAGGGCGACACGGAAATGTTGAATACTCATACTCTTCCTTTTTC
AATATTATTGAAGCATTTATCAGGGTTATTGTCTCATGAGCGGATACATATTTGAATGTATTTAGAAAAA
TAAACAAATAGGGGTTCCGCGCACATTTCCCCGAAAAGTGCCACCTGAC
Features (pLannotate 1.2.2; 22 found; start..end, strand, type, name):
     31..83      -  misc_feature   bom (fragment): basis of mobility region from pBR322
    238..617     +  enhancer       CMV enhancer: human cytomegalovirus immediate early enhancer
    618..817     +  promoter       CMV promoter: human cytomegalovirus (CMV) immediate early promoter
    835..1015    +  LTR            5' LTR (truncated): truncated 5' long terminal repeat (LTR) from HIV-1
   1062..1187    +  misc_feature   HIV-1 Ψ: packaging signal of human immunodeficiency virus type 1
   1171..1509    +  CDS            HIV-1 gag (fragment): gag protein from human immunodeficiency virus 1; gag
   1686..1919    +  misc_feature   RRE: The Rev response element (RRE) of HIV-1 allows for Rev-dependent mRNA export from the nucleus to the cytoplasm.
   2296..2396    +  CDS            Rev (fragment): human immunodeficiency virus 1 (HIV-1) Rev protein; rev; enhances nuclear export of unspliced and incompletely spliced viral mRNAs
   2446..2563    +  misc_feature   cPPT/CTS: central polypurine tract and central termination sequence of HIV-1
   2632..3841    +  promoter       UbC promoter: human ubiquitin C promoter
   3868..4467    +  CDS            PuroR: puromycin N-acetyltransferase; pac from Streptomyces alboniger; confers resistance to puromycin
   4675..4762    +  ncRNA          let-7: Accession: RF00027 - let-7 microRNA precursor
   4990..5482    +  promoter       PGK promoter: mouse phosphoglycerate kinase 1 promoter
   5512..6542    +  CDS            Cre (fragment): site-specific recombinase Cre is a site-specific recombinase from bacteriophage P1. Recombination occurs at loxP sequences.
   6575..6598    +  misc_feature   MCS (fragment): pBluescript multiple cloning site
   6598..7186    +  misc_feature   WPRE: woodchuck hepatitis virus posttranscriptional regulatory element
   7187..7206    +  misc_feature   MCS (fragment): pBluescript multiple cloning site
   7208..7708    +  CDS            nef (fragment): NEF_HV1LA - Experimental evidence at protein level: Swiss-Prot protein existence level 1. Extracellular Nef protein targets CD4(+) T-lymphocytes for apoptosis by interacting with CXCR4 surface receptors. From Human immunodeficiency virus type 1 group M subtype B (isolate Lai) (HIV-1).
   7715..7895    +  LTR            5' LTR (truncated): truncated 5' long terminal repeat (LTR) from HIV-1
   7957..8545    -  rep_origin     ori: high-copy-number ColE1/pMB1/pBR322/pUC origin of replication
   8716..9576    -  CDS            AmpR: β-lactamase; bla; confers resistance to ampicillin, carbenicillin, and related antibiotics
   9577..9681    -  promoter       AmpR promoter: bla
