[The description below was written by a language model from this plasmid's Addgene catalogue record and pLannotate feature annotations shown in this document.]
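Description:
Puro.let-7g.Cre is an HIV-1-based lentiviral transfer vector for mammalian cells, built on the Puro.Cre backbone, that delivers a microRNA, a drug-selection marker and Cre recombinase together from a single provirus. In bacteria it is maintained through a high-copy ColE1/pUC-type origin and an ampicillin resistance gene. The viral portion begins with a CMV enhancer/promoter fused to a truncated 5' LTR, which drives production of the genomic RNA in packaging cells, followed by the Ψ packaging signal with a partial gag sequence, the Rev response element for Rev-dependent nuclear export, and the cPPT/CTS. A WPRE sits downstream of the cargo to enhance transcript expression, and the provirus ends in a nef remnant and a second truncated LTR. The vector carries no functional viral genes, so packaging and envelope functions must be supplied in trans; the depositor suggests a gag/pol/rev helper plasmid and a VSV-G envelope plasmid.

The payload consists of two expression units. The human ubiquitin C promoter drives the puromycin N-acetyltransferase gene, and roughly 500 bp of mouse genomic DNA containing the let-7g precursor hairpin was cloned between XhoI and NotI sites immediately downstream of that coding region. This placement suggests the microRNA is processed from the 3' portion of the puromycin-resistance transcript. A separate mouse PGK promoter then drives Cre recombinase, which the annotation flags as a near-full-length fragment. Transduced cells can therefore be selected with puromycin while overexpressing let-7g and recombining any loxP-flanked alleles they carry. The associated publication concerns suppression of non-small cell lung tumor development by the let-7 family, consistent with use in Cre-activated tumor models, although the record does not describe specific experiments.
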