Addgene plasmid #17409: Puro.let-7g.Cre
Depositing lab: Tyler Jacks. Depositing organization: Massachusetts Institute of Technology. Publication: Suppression of non-small cell lung tumor development by the let-7 microRNA family. Kumar MS, Erkeland SJ, Pester RE, Chen CY, Ebert MS, Sharp PA, Jacks T. Proc Natl Acad Sci U S A. 2008 Mar 11;105(10):3903-8. doi: 10.1073/pnas.0712321105 PubMed 18308936.
Backbone
  Vector backbone: Puro.Cre
  Backbone manufacturer: Jacks Lab
  Backbone size w/o insert (bp): 9200
  Vector type: Mammalian Expression, Lentiviral, Cre/Lox
  Selectable markers: Puromycin
Growth in bacteria
  Bacterial resistance: Ampicillin, 100 μg/mL
  Growth temperature: 37°C
  Growth strain: Stbl3
  Copy number: Unknown
Gene/Insert
  Gene/Insert name: Let-7g (alt name: Let7 g)
  Species: M. musculus (mouse)
  Insert size (bp): 500
  Cloning method: Restriction Enzyme; 5′ cloning site XhoI (not destroyed); 3′ cloning site NotI (destroyed during cloning)
  Sequencing primers: 5′ n/a; 3′ MSCV rev
Terms and licenses: Academic/Nonprofit Terms; Industry Terms: Not Available to Industry
Depositor comments: . Let-7g was amplified from murine genomic DNA with purolet7gF (5’-GTGGCGCTCGAGAATATATATAAATGACTGGTGTATTTC-3’) and purolet7gR (5’-TAGCGGCCGCGAACCCTTCTATATATTCTG-3’), digested with XhoI and NotI and cloned into Puro.Cre to generate Puro.let7g.Cre. For lentiviral packaging, you can use pCMV-delta-8.2 (Addgene #8455) and pCMV-VSV-G (Addgene #8454).
How to cite: Puro.let-7g.Cre was a gift from Tyler Jacks (Addgene plasmid # 17409 ; http://n2t.net/addgene:17409 ; RRID:Addgene_17409)
