>Addgene plasmid #17409 | Puro.let-7g.Cre | addgene partial sequence | sequence record 23330 | MSCV-rev 5'-CAGCGGGGCTGCTAAAGCGCATGC-3'
GCCTCCCTACCCGGTAGAATGCGGCCGCGAACCCTTCTATATATTCTGTAACAGTTTCAAACGGTTTATC
TGAACAACTCCAAGCCTCTCAAATGACAACCACAATGCATTTCTGGTTATTCTAGTGCCAGGAACTACTC
ACCTGACCTAAAGAGAGATCCCCTCCCATTACCTGGAATCCCAGAGATGAGCAGGGCTTCACCATCTTCT
CCACCCCATTTGGTAGCTGGTGCACTGTTCCTGGCAAGGCAGTGGCCTGTACAGTTATCTCCTGTACCGG
GTGGTATCATAGACCCTCAAACTGTACAAACTACTACCGCAGCCTGGAATCAGGCAAAAGAGAACGGAGC
GCTGGAGCAGCTCTGCAGGACGCACTTGAGGAAGGAGAGGCAACAT
